Addgene plasmid #148937: pAc5.1B-lambdaN-HA-DmGIGYF-F361AF367A_AH
Purpose: Insect Expression of DmGIGYF-F361AF367A
Depositing lab: Elisa Izaurralde. Depositing organization: Max Planck Institute for Developmental Biology. Publication: Direct role for the Drosophila GIGYF protein in 4EHP-mediated mRNA repression. Ruscica V, Bawankar P, Peter D, Helms S, Igreja C, Izaurralde E. Nucleic Acids Res. 2019 Jul 26;47(13):7035-7048. doi: 10.1093/nar/gkz429. PubMed 31114929.
Backbone
  Vector backbone: Unknown
  Vector type: Insect Expression
Growth in bacteria
  Bacterial resistance: Ampicillin, 100 μg/mL
  Growth temperature: 37°C
  Growth strain: DH5alpha
  Copy number: Low Copy
Gene/Insert
  Gene/Insert name: DmGIGYF-F361AF367A
  Species: D. melanogaster (fly)
  Mutation: one silent mutation compared to the sequence given by isoform G NCBI:NM_001169356 or Uniprot.:Q7KQM6
  Entrez Gene: Gyf (a.k.a. Dmel_CG11148, CG11148, Dmel\CG11148, Q7KQM6)
  Cloning method: Unknown
Terms and licenses: Academic/Nonprofit Terms; Industry Terms: Not Available to Industry
Depositor comments: Plasmids from this collection were made available to the research community and donated after the lab closed. Please note that the sequence provided by the depositing laboratory may be theoretical/predicted or based on Sanger sequencing results. There may be discrepancies between sequencing results obtained by Addgene and the depositor sequence. If an Addgene verified sequence is not available, please contact before placing your order to request that our lab fully sequence the plasmid.
How to cite: pAc5.1B-lambdaN-HA-DmGIGYF-F361AF367A_AH was a gift from Elisa Izaurralde (Addgene plasmid # 148937 ; http://n2t.net/addgene:148937 ; RRID:Addgene_148937)
