[The description below was written by a language model from this plasmid's Addgene catalogue record and pLannotate feature annotations shown in this document.]
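Description:
pAc5.1B-lambdaN-HA-DmGIGYF-F361AF367A_AH is a roughly 10.2 kb insect expression plasmid for producing a mutant form of the Drosophila melanogaster GIGYF protein (gene Gyf, CG11148) in fly cells. The catalogue lists the backbone as unknown, although the name and annotated features point to a pAc5.1-type vector. It is propagated in E. coli through a ColE1/pUC-type origin and selected with ampicillin via the β-lactamase gene and its own promoter. The record lists it as low copy despite the origin annotation. A short tetracycline-resistance fragment and a piece of SV40 large T antigen are also annotated, and these appear to be non-functional backbone remnants.

Expression is driven by the constitutive Drosophila actin 5C promoter and terminated by an SV40 polyadenylation signal. The open reading frame begins with a short fragment of the bacteriophage lambda N protein, followed by an HA epitope (annotated as a partial match to a 3xHA tag, consistent with a single copy) and then the full-length Gyf coding sequence. The insert carries the F361A and F367A substitutions indicated by the name, plus one silent change relative to the isoform G reference. A vector-derived V5 tag lies downstream, but the record does not show whether it is translated in frame with the insert.

The lambda N peptide binds BoxB RNA hairpins, so fusions of this kind are typically used in tethering assays, where the protein is recruited to a BoxB-containing reporter mRNA to measure its effect on translation and mRNA stability. The HA tag allows detection or immunoprecipitation. The associated study examined the role of GIGYF in 4EHP-mediated mRNA repression. The record does not state which interaction the two phenylalanine substitutions are meant to disrupt.
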