Features (pLannotate 1.2.2; 11 found; start..end, strand, type, name):
     56..2568    +  promoter       Ac5 promoter: Drosophila melanogaster actin 5C promoter
   2588..2653    +  CDS            N (fragment): REGN_LAMBD - Experimental evidence at protein level: Swiss-Prot protein existence level 1. Plays a role as a transcriptional antitermination factor that allows the virus to initiate its lytic phase. Activates expression of the delayed viral early genes by modifying host RNA polymerase (RNAP) into a form that is resistant to termination signals. This antitermination function requires the host NusA protein which serves to stabilize the interaction between antitermination protein N and host RNA polymerase. From Escherichia phage lambda (Bacteriophage lambda).
   2678..2704    +  CDS            3xHA (fragment): three tandem HA epitope tags
   2723..7444    +  CDS            Gyf: GGYF1_DROME - Experimental evidence at protein level: Swiss-Prot protein existence level 1. Key component of the 4EHP-GYF2 complex, a multiprotein complex that acts as a repressor of translation initiation (PubMed:31114929). In the 4EHP-GYF2 complex, promotes translational repression and decay of mRNA targets by recruiting and bridging the association of the 4EHP complex with decapping effector proteins, such as me31B and Patr-1, and the deadenylation CCR4-NOT complex (PubMed:31114929). Involved in regulating starvation-induced, developmental and physiological autophagy, which is critical for
   7483..7524    +  CDS            V5 tag: epitope tag from simian virus 5
   7624..7758    -  polyA_signal   SV40 poly(A) signal: SV40 polyadenylation signal
   7781..7865    -  CDS            large T antigen (fragment): large T antigen from SV40 (simian virus 40)
   7866..8336    +  CDS            TcR (fragment): tetracycline efflux protein; tet; confers resistance to tetracycline
   8380..8968    -  rep_origin     ori: high-copy-number ColE1/pMB1/pBR322/pUC origin of replication
   9139..9999    -  CDS            AmpR: β-lactamase; bla; confers resistance to ampicillin, carbenicillin, and related antibiotics
  10000..10104   -  promoter       AmpR promoter: bla
>Addgene plasmid #148937 | pAc5.1B-lambdaN-HA-DmGIGYF-F361AF367A_AH | depositor full sequence | sequence record 291385 | Full Sequence
CTTCAAGGAATTAATTCTATATTCTAAAAACACAAATGATACTTCTAAAAAAAATCATGAATGGCATCAA
CTCTGAATCAAATCTTTGCAGATGCACCTACTTCTCATTTCCACTGTCACATCATTTTTCCAGATCTCGC
TGCCTGTTATGTGGCCCACAAACCAAGACACGTTTTATGGCCATTAAAGCTGGCTGATCGTCGCCAAACA
CCAAATACATATCAATATGTACATTCGAGAAAGAAGCGATCAAAGAAGCGTCTTCGGGCGAGTAGGAGAA
TGCGGAGGAGAAGGAGAACGAGCTGATCTAGTATCTCTCCACAATCCAATGCCAACTGACCAACTGGCCA
TATTCGGAGCAATTTGAAGCCAATTTCCATCGCCTGGCGATCGCTCCATTCTTGGCTATATGTTTTTCAC
CGTTCCCGGGGCCATTTTCAAAGACTCGTCGGTAAGATAAGATTGTGTCACTCGCTGTCTCTCTTCATTT
GTCGAAGAATGCTGAGGAATTTCGCGATGACGTCGGCGAGTATTTTGAAGAATGAGAATAATTTGTATTT
ATACGAAAATCAGTTAGTGGAATTTTCTACAAAAACATGTTATCTATAGATAATTTTGTTGCAAAATATG
TTGACTATGACAAAGATTGTATGTATATACCTTTAATGTATTCTCATTTTCTTATGTATTTATAATGGCA
ATGATGATACTGATGATATTTTAAGATGATGCCAGACCACAGGCTGATTTCTGCGTCTTTTGCCGAACGC
AGTGCATGTGCGGTTGTTGTTTTTTGGAATAGTTTCAATTTTCGGACTGTCCGCTTTGATTTCAGTTTCT
TGGCTTATTCAAAAAGCAAAGTAAAGCCAAAAAAGCGAGATGGCAATACCAAATGCGGCAAAACGGTAGT
GGAAGGAAAGGGGTGCGGGGCAGCGGAAGGAAGGGTGGGGCGGGGCGTGGCGGGGTCTGTGGCTGGGCGC
GACGTCACCGACGTTGGAGCCACTCCTTTGACCATGTGTGCGTGTGTGTATTATTCGTGTCTCGCCACTC
GCCGGTTGTTTTTTTCTTTTTATCTCGCTCTCTCTAGCGCCATCTCGTACGCATGCTCAACGCACCGCAT
GTTGCCGTGTCCTTTATGCGTCATTTTGGCTCGAAATAGGCAATTATTTAAACAAAGATTAGTCAACGAA
AACGCTAAAATAAATAAGTCTACAATATGGTTACTTATTGCCATGTGTGTGCAGCCAACGATAGCAACAA
AAGCAACAACACAGTGGCTTTCCCTCTTTCACTTTTTGTTTGCAAGCGCGTGCGAGCAAGACGGCACGAC
CGGCAAACGCAATTACGCTGACAAAGAGCAGACGAAGTTTTGGCCGAAAAACATCAAGGCGCCTGATACG
AATGCATTTGCAATAACAATTGCGATATTTAATATTGTTTATGAAGCTGTTTGACTTCAAAACACACAAA
AAAAAAAATAAAACAAATTATTTGAAAGAGAATTAGGAATCGGACAGCTTATCGTTACGGGCTAACAGCA
CACCGAGACGAAATAGCTTACCTGACGTCACAGCCTCTGGAAGAACTGCCGCCAAGCAGAGAGAGAGAGA
AAAAGAGGGAGAGCAGCTTAGACCGCATGTGCTTGTGTGTGAGGCGTCTCTCTCTTCGTCTCCTGTTTGC
GCAAACGCATAGACTGCACTGAGAAAATCGATTACCTATTTTTTATGAATGAATATTTGCACTATTACTA
TTCAAAACTATTAAGATAGCAATCACATTCAATAGCCAAATACTATACCACCTGAGCGATGCAACGAAAT
GATCAATTTGAGCAAAAATGCTGCATATTTAGGACGGCATCATTATAGAAATGCTTCTTGCTGTGTACTT
TTCTCTCGTCTGGCAGCTGTTTCGCCGTTATTGTTAAAACCGGCTTAAGTTAGGTGTGTTTTCTACGACT
AGTGATGCCCCTACTAGAAGATGTGTGTTGCACAAATGTCCCTGAATAACCAATTTGAAGTGCAGATAGC
AGTAAACGTAAGCTAATATGAATATTATTTAACTGTAATGTTTTAATATCGCTGGACATTACTAATAAAC
CCACTATAAACACATGTACATATGTATGTTTTGGCATACAATGAGTAGTTGGGGAAAAAATGTGTAAAAG
CACCGTGACCATCACAGCATAAAGATAACCAGCTGAAGTATCGAATATGAGTAACCCCCAAATTGAATCA
CATGCCGCAACTGATAGGACCCATGGAAGTACACTCTTCATGGCGATATACAAGACACACACAAGCACGA
ACACCCAGTTGCGGAGGAAATTCTCCGTAAATGAAAACCCAATCGGCGAACAATTCATACCCATATATGG
TAAAAGTTTTGAACGCGACTTGAGAGCGGAGAGCATTGCGGCTGATAAGGTTTTAGCGCTAAGCGGGCTT
TATAAAACGGGCTGCGGGACCAGTTTTCATATCACTACCGTTTGAGTTCTTGTGCTGTGTGGATACTCCT
CCCGACACAAAGCCGCTCCATCAGCCAGCAGTCGTCTAATCCAGAGACCCCGGATCGGGGTACCAACATG
GACGCACAAACACGACGACGTGAGCGTCGCGCTGAGAAACAAGCTCAATGGAAAGCTGCAAACGGTGGAT
CTCCTCCACATATGGCTTACCCATACGATGTTCCAGATTACGCTCCTCCAAGCTTGAATTCTATGACAGA
TTCAATGAAATTTGGCCCGGAATGGTTGCGCAATATGTCAGCCGAGCCTTCGGGCTCTCCCAGTACCTAC
AACGTTGGTAATGCAGCTCAAAACAATTCGATTGGAGGGCACAACCTGGGAAACAACACGGCGGCATCCG
CTTCCCGTAATCTATTTCCAGAATACCGGTACGGACGCGAGGAAATGCTGTCCTTGTTCGATCGGAACTG
CCTACTGCCGCAGATCCTGCCATCGTTCAAAAAGCTCTTCGTGGAAAAGGTTCAGTGCCCTCTTGCACTG
ACACCGAGCTCCGAGGAGGACATCAACCAAAACTCACTTGGCAATAACTCTCGTCCTGCCTGGTTGCAGC
GCTCGCCCAGTGGATTTGGTAGTGCCTCCCGAGGCTCTGGACGTGGTGGAACCGTTGACCGGGGACGGAT
GCGCGGAAAATCGGCCTATCATCCGATATACCAACGCCCAAGCGGTCTATATGATGAAAGCTTATCGGTT
ATATCAAAGGCCGAACGCACATGGAGCGACCGCAACGGAACTGGAGATTCTGCGGCAACCACCACCTCCA
CTAGTGGCTCTGGTGCTCTAGATTGGAATGGAACTCCAAGCTCAAGTCCTCGAAAAGATTATTCTAATAA
TCATCGCAACTTGGAAAACTGGCGACGAACACGTAACGAAGATGGATCCGGTGATGGTCCATCCTCCAGC
GGTTCCATGAGCGGACCCGATATTGCTGGTTGGCGGAGCGGTGTCGTCGGTGGAAGTACAAACGCAGGTT
TTGGTACCAATAGCCATCGGTGGGGAAGATCTACAAGCTGGCGTGATGAAGATCCTAGCGTCGACAATGC
AGCTAGTTTACAACGCTCAATTTCAACAGTTGCGACTTTAAGTACAGATCGGACTGGAAACAATAAAGGA
TCTGGAATCGGAGCTGCAGAGGGAGTAGGGAGCATATCGCACCCACGGTTGTCGAGTTCTAAAATATCTC
AATTATGGACTGTTAATAATGCAGCCGGTGTTGATGCCGACGAAAATCTACCCGAATGGGCAATTGAAAA
TCCATCGAAATTGGGTGGCAGTGCTGATGCTAGTGGAGCCGCTCATGGAGATACTGATCTAAAACCTATC
AAAAGTTCGCATAATACTTTAAAAACCAAAAGCTTAGACTCCTATGACGATGTAAAAAGACCGAAAAGTA
AAGACCTGTCTGATCCAGATAGTGGAAACGATATAACTCCAGAAACCTCATTAACGAAAGATACCAATAC
AACAGCTGTGCAAGAAGAAGTTGAAAGCAGTTTATCTCCAATAAGCTCTACAACGACAAAGGAAGTGATC
CATGGAGATATTTCAGATCGGATTAAAGAGGTCGCCGATGAAGTAGAAAAACTTATAATGGATGATGATC
ATAAAATCTCTTCGAATCAAAGCCAACATCAAAATCATGACGGGTTTACAGCTGCACTTCCAAGAATGGC
AGACATTGAGATAAACGTAAAACCGAGTGTTACAGCAGTGCATCGGCAAGCACCTTCCACCATGCCTATA
CAAATTACCCCTACAATTACAGATGTCGCTCCACCATCCCATGCAGTTGTGTCGTTTTCGGATCATGAGA
CAATGCAACACCATAACATGCACCACCTGCCACAATTTCCAATGATTCCTACACCGCATATCATCACTCC
AAATCTAAACGAATTGTGGTTTTACCGGGATCCGCAGGCAAATGTTCAGGGGCCATTTAGTGCCGTTGAG
ATGACGGAATGGTATCGCGCTGGCTACTTTAATGAGAACCTGTTTGTACGCCGGTACTCTGATAATAGGT
TTAGACCGCTGGGAGAGCTTATAAAATTTTGTCATGGTAACATGCCATTTACGCACAGTCACCTACTTCC
ATCTCCGATAGAACTAGAGAACATTCCTGTTGGTCAAATACCAGCCCCTCTAACGGCGTCACTTTCAATT
ACACCCCATAAGCCATCACCGATTCCTATCGCACTTTCTGTTGTTGAACAGCAGTTGCAGCAACAAAGAG
ATGAGCAACTAAAGGCAAATGTTACAGCAACAGCTGAAGCTCTACGTGCTGCAATAAAAGGAAGTTTTGG
CGGAAATAGCATTGGTAATACGTCTCATTTGCTTACAATGCGGTTTCAAATGCTACAGGATCAGTACATA
CAGCACCAGGAATACCAAATACTAGCTGAGCTATCCAAAAATGAATGCTTTCAACGTCTTTCGGCTGTCG
AGCAAGAAACAGTTGTTCGTCGGAAAGTTCAATTGCTGGGTCTTCCTGAGTATTTGATCAGCTTAAACGG
ATTAAGCAATTCTTTGTCCGTACTGAACCCCGTTGCCGGTAGACAGTTGTACAGGGCAGTGGTTGAGCAC
GCCAAGAAGGATCAACAACATATTTTTGCAAACACCGAGCAACAACGTTCAGTGGGAAATTTACTGGATG
CTAATAATTTCATTCTAAATGCCCAAATAATGATTCAGCAATCGCAGCAAGAGGTAGGTCCCTTGGTATC
ATCCGTGGATTGTATTATGCAAGGTGGAACTGCAGCTGACCTAAATAAGCCGAATGAAATACCGAGGAAT
GAGTTAGACTTAATTAATGAATATAACTTACGGATGCTGTTGCGTGGCCAACCAACAAGTACTCAACAGC
AACCACCTGCGCTGACGAACTCAGCTACCGAAAATCTCCCTGGAGTTGATTTTTTAACTGAAACACAATT
GTTAGAGCGGCAAAACTTGATGATTCCAATCTGGTTACCCCCTAATAATAATAAGCAACAAGAAACCGAC
CAACAGTGGGCTGAAATGTCTAATGCGGATGCATCATTATGGGAAACGGCCAACTTAAATGAAGAGCGAA
ATGAAGATCAGCAACTATTAATACAAAAGTCTTCTGAAGCGTGCTTCGCAGATACAGAAAAAGATGTCAA
AATTGCCCAATTATTTCAAGTTCAATCAGGAAATGTTGTTAACCACACCGCATTAGAGGAATTAGATCAG
TCCCCTCAAAATTTAAAAGGTTCACATAATCAAAAAATAGTCAAATCCCTTGTTTCCGATATTCAACAGA
ATCATAATGAGGAACTAAATTCACATCAACACCAGGTAAAGCAGGCTAACAAGCAGAATCTGAATACAAA
ACAGAATGCGGCACAGTCAGCCCTAAAGCCAATTAATAACGAAAATGATCGCAAACGAGAACAGACAGAA
GAAAAAAAAAGGCAAAGAGAGGAACGCAAGCGCCAGCAATTGGAAGATGATAAACGTCGGGCGTTGAATG
AATCTGAAGAACAGACCCGCCAAATTCAAGAGGAAAAGGAAAGGCAACAGCAAATACAAGCCCAACGTCG
AAAGGCATTGTTGGGCAATGTCCATTCTCTATCAGTTCAAAATGGGATGTCAGGAACATTAGCGTCTGCA
CAAAGCAAGAAGAACGACGATGCCAAAACAGCAGAACCCCAAGTATCCTCGCGCTTGCCGTCTACATCCG
TAGCGCCTTGGTCTTTTCAGTTGCAAAATTCTATGAGATCGGCGCCTGGTCTGGCAGAAATACAAAAGGC
AGAACGTCGAGAGCGTCGCGCAGACCAACAGCGACATCAAGAGCTATTAGACAAGCAATTGCGTGCCAAT
GCCGCAGCTGCGGCTGAAGCCAACGATGCTTTGCTTAAATGGCAGTCAACACCAGCGTCGGCGCCCGTAA
TGAGTCTCGCCGAAATTCAAGCAGAAGAGGCAAGGCGGTTGGCCAATGACCTTGTGGATCGGCAGCGTCG
ACGAGAACTGGAACATCACCAACAAGCTCCTTTGTCATCAGCGGTTTTGGTTACGAGTGCAACTTCCAAC
ATCTGGGGTAACGCCAATAAAGCATGGAGTTCGTCCGCTGCTCAATCACTTTCGTTAAAAACAAGTTCTG
GAACTGGTCTGTGGGACGAACCGAATCCATTAGGTTCTAATGGATCTGGAACAAGCGGTACCTCATCCGT
AACTGCGGCGGCAGTCTTGGCAGGAGGATTAAACTCAGCTAATAAATCCACTCTGCAAGCTCAAAATAAG
TCGTCGGCTTTATTTGCATCGCCTCGAAATTTGCGCAAGAGTCAAACATTGCCAGCCCTTAGTAACCCAG
AAAAGTCAAATAAAAATGGACCAGGTCAACGGCCAGAAAAACAAAAGTTGGCTCAAACTCGTTCAAAGGG
TGCCGCTGTCTCAATTGAAGAGAAGGATAGAGAAAGAAAATTGAATGCAAAAAGCCAGCAAAGCAGCACC
GACCAAGCCATTAGCAAGGTTAATGAGTATGAAAACGAGTTCACTAGCTGGTGCATAAAGAGCCTAGATA
ATATGTCCGCCAAAGTTGATGTACCCACGTTCGTTGCATTCTTGCAGGACTTGGAAGCGCCATATGAGGT
AAAGGACTATGTCCGAATATACCTTGGCGATGGAAAAGATTCTTTGGATTTCGCAAAGCAGTTTTTGGAG
CGACGTAGCAAATACAAAAGCTTGCAACGTGCCCAAAAGGCACACAATGACGATATGTGCAAACCAGCTC
CTGCCATTACGCCATCTGCGAATGACTATGCCGACAGCAAGAACAAACAAAAAAAGATTAAAAAGAATAA
GATGACTAAGATGGACGCCCGCATTCTTGGGTTTTCAGTAACTGCTGCCGAGGGTCGCATAAATGTTGGC
ATTCGAGACTACGTCGAAGGACCATAAGCGGCCGCTCGAGTCTAGAGGGCCCGCGGTTCGAAGGTAAGCC
TATCCCTAACCCTCTCCTCGGTCTCGATTCTACGCGTACCGGTCATCATCACCATCACCATTGAGTTTAA
ACCCGCTGATCAGCCTCGACTGTGCCTTCTAAGGCCTGAGCTCGCTGATCAGCCTCGATCGAGGATCCAG
ACATGATAAGATACATTGATGAGTTTGGACAAACCACAACTAGAATGCAGTGAAAAAAATGCTTTATTTG
TGAAATTTGTGATGCTATTGCTTTATTTGTAACCATTATAAGCTGCAATAAACAAGTTAACAACAACAAT
TGCATTCATTTTATGTTTCAGGTTCAGGGGGAGGTGTGGGAGGTTTTTTAAAGCAAGTAAAACCTCTACA
AATGTGGTATGGCTGATTATGATCAGTCGACCGATGCCCTTGAGAGCCTTCAACCCAGTCAGCTCCTTCC
GGTGGGCGCGGGGCATGACTATCGTCGCCGCACTTATGACTGTCTTCTTTATCATGCAACTCGTAGGACA
GGTGCCGGCAGCGCTCTGGGTCATTTTCGGCGAGGACCGCTTTCGCTGGAGCGCGACGATGATCGGCCTG
TCGCTTGCGGTATTCGGAATCTTGCACGCCCTCGCTCAAGCCTTCGTCACTGGTCCCGCCACCAAACGTT
TCGGCGAGAAGCAGGCCATTATCGCCGGCATGGCGGCCGACGCGCTGGGCTACGTCTTGCTGGCGTTCGC
GACGCGAGGCTGGATGGCCTTCCCCATTATGATTCTTCTCGCTTCCGGCGGCATCGGGATGCCCGCGTTG
CAGGCCATGCTGTCCAGGCAGGTAGATGACGACCATCAGGGACAGCTTCAAGGATCGCTCGCGGCTCTTA
CCAGCCAGCAAAAGGCCAGGAACCGTAAAAAGGCCGCGTTGCTGGCGTTTTTCCATAGGCTCCGCCCCCC
TGACGAGCATCACAAAAATCGACGCTCAAGTCAGAGGTGGCGAAACCCGACAGGACTATAAAGATACCAG
GCGTTTCCCCCTGGAAGCTCCCTCGTGCGCTCTCCTGTTCCGACCCTGCCGCTTACCGGATACCTGTCCG
CCTTTCTCCCTTCGGGAAGCGTGGCGCTTTCTCAATGCTCACGCTGTAGGTATCTCAGTTCGGTGTAGGT
CGTTCGCTCCAAGCTGGGCTGTGTGCACGAACCCCCCGTTCAGCCCGACCGCTGCGCCTTATCCGGTAAC
TATCGTCTTGAGTCCAACCCGGTAAGACACGACTTATCGCCACTGGCAGCAGCCACTGGTAACAGGATTA
GCAGAGCGAGGTATGTAGGCGGTGCTACAGAGTTCTTGAAGTGGTGGCCTAACTACGGCTACACTAGAAG
GACAGTATTTGGTATCTGCGCTCTGCTGAAGCCAGTTACCTTCGGAAAAAGAGTTGGTAGCTCTTGATCC
GGCAAACAAACCACCGCTGGTAGCGGTGGTTTTTTTGTTTGCAAGCAGCAGATTACGCGCAGAAAAAAAG
GATCTCAAGAAGATCCTTTGATCTTTTCTACGGGGTCTGACGCTCAGTGGAACGAAAACTCACGTTAAGG
GATTTTGGTCATGAGATTATCAAAAAGGATCTTCACCTAGATCCTTTTAAATTAAAAATGAAGTTTTAAA
TCAATCTAAAGTATATATGAGTAAACTTGGTCTGACAGTTACCAATGCTTAATCAGTGAGGCACCTATCT
CAGCGATCTGTCTATTTCGTTCATCCATAGTTGCCTGACTCCCCGTCGTGTAGATAACTACGATACGGGA
GGGCTTACCATCTGGCCCCAGTGCTGCAATGATACCGCGAGACCCACGCTCACCGGCTCCAGATTTATCA
GCAATAAACCAGCCAGCCGGAAGGGCCGAGCGCAGAAGTGGTCCTGCAACTTTATCCGCCTCCATCCAGT
CTATTAATTGTTGCCGGGAAGCTAGAGTAAGTAGTTCGCCAGTTAATAGTTTGCGCAACGTTGTTGCCAT
TGCTGCAGGCATCGTGGTGTCACGCTCGTCGTTTGGTATGGCTTCATTCAGCTCCGGTTCCCAACGATCA
AGGCGAGTTACATGATCCCCCATGTTGTGCAAAAAAGCGGTTAGCTCCTTCGGTCCTCCGATCGTTGTCA
GAAGTAAGTTGGCCGCAGTGTTATCACTCATGGTTATGGCAGCACTGCATAATTCTCTTACTGTCATGCC
ATCCGTAAGATGCTTTTCTGTGACTGGTGAGTACTCAACCAAGTCATTCTGAGAATAGTGTATGCGGCGA
CCGAGTTGCTCTTGCCCGGCGTCAACACGGGATAATACCGCGCCACATAGCAGAACTTTAAAAGTGCTCA
TCATTGGAAAACGTTCTTCGGGGCGAAAACTCTCAAGGATCTTACCGCTGTTGAGATCCAGTTCGATGTA
ACCCACTCGTGCACCCAACTGATCTTCAGCATCTTTTACTTTCACCAGCGTTTCTGGGTGAGCAAAAACA
GGAAGGCAAAATGCCGCAAAAAAGGGAATAAGGGCGACACGGAAATGTTGAATACTCATACTCTTCCTTT
TTCAATATTATTGAAGCATTTATCAGGGTTATTGTCTCATGAGCGGATACATATTTGAATGTATTTAGAA
AAATAAACAAATAGGGGTTCCGCGCACATTTCCCCGAAAAGTGCCACCTGACGTCTAAGAAACCATTATT
ATCATGACATTAACCTATAAAAATAGGCGTATCACGAGGCCCTTTCGT
